Addgene plasmid #232236: pAAV-CA-FLEX-dtA
Purpose: Expresses diphtheria toxin A subunit in Cre-positive cells.
Depositing lab: Naoshige Uchida. Depositing organization: Harvard University. Publication: Dopamine in the tail of the striatum facilitates avoidance in threat-reward conflicts. Tsutsui-Kimura I, Tian ZM, Amo R, Zhuo Y, Li Y, Campbell MG, Uchida N, Watabe-Uchida M. Nat Neurosci. 2025 Apr;28(4):795-810. doi: 10.1038/s41593-025-01902-9. Epub 2025 Mar 10. PubMed 40065189.
Backbone
  Vector backbone: pAAV-CA-flex
  Backbone manufacturer: Uchida lab (Harvard)
  Backbone size w/o insert (bp): 6058
  Total vector size (bp): 6058
  Modifications to backbone: The dtA gene was inserted at EcoRV site
  Vector type: Mammalian Expression, AAV
Growth in bacteria
  Bacterial resistance: Ampicillin, 100 μg/mL
  Growth temperature: 37°C
  Growth strain: NEB Stable
  Copy number: High Copy
Gene/Insert
  Gene/Insert name: Diphtheria toxin A subunit (alt name: dtA)
  Species: Corynebacterium ulcerans
  Insert size (bp): 778
  GenBank ID: AB610405.1
  Promoter: CA
  Cloning method: Restriction Enzyme; 5′ cloning site NcoI (destroyed during cloning); 3′ cloning site SacI (destroyed during cloning)
  Sequencing primers: 5′ gcagaatggtagctggattg; 3′ ccagaggttgattatcgataagc
Resource information
  A portion of this plasmid was derived from a plasmid made by: Philippe Soriano, PGKdtabpA from Addgene Plasmid #13440
Terms and licenses: Academic/Nonprofit Terms; Industry Terms: Not Available to Industry
Depositor comments: Please visit https://doi.org/10.1101/2022.02.05.479267 for bioRxiv preprint.
How to cite: pAAV-CA-FLEX-dtA was a gift from Naoshige Uchida (Addgene plasmid # 232236 ; http://n2t.net/addgene:232236 ; RRID:Addgene_232236)
