[The description below was written by a language model from this plasmid's Addgene catalogue record and pLannotate feature annotations shown in this document.]
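Description:
pAAV-CA-FLEX-dtA is an adeno-associated virus transfer plasmid for Cre-dependent expression of the diphtheria toxin A subunit (dtA) in mammalian cells. It is built on the pAAV-CA-flex backbone and is maintained in bacteria through a high-copy ColE1/pUC-type origin with ampicillin selection (AmpR under its own bla promoter). An f1 phage origin is also present. The expression cassette lies between AAV2 inverted terminal repeats, which allow it to be packaged into recombinant AAV particles. The left ITR is annotated only as short fragments in the sequenced record, whereas the right one is detected in full.

Transcription is driven by the "CA" promoter, which the feature table resolves as a CMV enhancer, chicken β-actin promoter and chimeric β-actin/β-globin intron, a strong ubiquitous CAG-type arrangement. Downstream, the DTA coding sequence sits in reverse orientation, together with a fragment of SV40 small t antigen and its intron that probably carried over from the source dtA plasmid. This inverted segment is flanked by lox2272 and loxP sites in opposing pairs, forming a FLEX (double-inverted) switch. Without Cre the toxin is antisense to the promoter and should not be produced. Cre recombination inverts the segment and then excises one site of each pair, locking it in the sense orientation. A WPRE and the human growth hormone polyadenylation signal follow to enhance transcript stability and processing.

Because fragment A blocks protein synthesis and kills the expressing cell, the construct is used for selective ablation of Cre-positive cell populations, here in neuroscience studies. The catalogue lists the insert species as Corynebacterium ulcerans, while the annotation matches C. diphtheriae tox. The stated total size of 6,058 bp also differs from the 6,831 nt sequenced record.
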