Features (pLannotate 1.2.2; 22 found; start..end, strand, type, name):
     12..39      +  repeat_region  AAV2 ITR (fragment): inverted terminal repeat of adeno-associated virus serotype 2 inverted
     68..95      +  repeat_region  AAV2 ITR (fragment): inverted terminal repeat of adeno-associated virus serotype 2 inverted
    224..527     +  enhancer       CMV enhancer: human cytomegalovirus immediate early enhancer
    671..691     +  promoter       chicken β-actin promoter (fragment): contains a 21-bp deletion relative to the standard chicken β-actin promoter
    805..1821    +  intron         chimeric intron: chimera between introns from chicken β-actin and rabbit β-globin
   1905..1932    +  protein_bind   lox2272 (fragment): Cre-mediated recombination occurs in the 8-bp core sequence (GGATACTT). lox2272 sites are compatible with each other, but incompatible with loxP or loxN sites (Lee and Saito, 1988). Cre recombinase
   1983..2013    +  protein_bind   loxP (fragment): Cre-mediated recombination occurs in the 8-bp core sequence (GCATACAT). Cre recombinase
   2085..2150    -  intron         small t intron: SV40 (simian virus 40) small t antigen intron
   2152..2224    -  CDS            small t antigen (fragment): SV40 (simian virus 40) small t antigen
   2227..2799    -  CDS            DTA: diphtheria toxin fragment A; Corynebacterium diphtheriae tox
   2819..2846    -  protein_bind   lox2272 (fragment): Cre-mediated recombination occurs in the 8-bp core sequence (GGATACTT). lox2272 sites are compatible with each other, but incompatible with loxP or loxN sites (Lee and Saito, 1988). Cre recombinase
   2906..2936    -  protein_bind   loxP (fragment): Cre-mediated recombination occurs in the 8-bp core sequence (GCATACAT). Cre recombinase
   2958..3546    +  misc_feature   WPRE: woodchuck hepatitis virus posttranscriptional regulatory element
   3578..4054    +  polyA_signal   hGH poly(A) signal: human growth hormone polyadenylation signal
   4094..4234    +  repeat_region  AAV2 ITR: inverted terminal repeat of adeno-associated virus serotype 2 inverted
   4239..4290    -  misc_feature   bom (fragment): basis of mobility region from pBR322
   4309..4764    +  rep_origin     f1 ori (sequence partly withheld): f1 bacteriophage origin of replication; arrow indicates direction of (+) strand synthesis
   4765..4814    -  misc_feature   bom (fragment): basis of mobility region from pBR322
   4916..4951    -  CDS            rop (fragment): Rop protein, which maintains plasmids at low copy number; rop
   5046..5150    +  promoter       AmpR promoter: bla
   5151..6011    +  CDS            AmpR: β-lactamase; bla; confers resistance to ampicillin, carbenicillin, and related antibiotics
   6182..6770    +  rep_origin     ori: high-copy-number ColE1/pMB1/pBR322/pUC origin of replication
>Addgene plasmid #232236 | pAAV-CA-FLEX-dtA | addgene full sequence | sequence record 461666 | Addgene NGS Result
CCTGCAGGCAGCTGCGCGCTCGCTCGCTCACTGAGGCCGCCCGGGCGTCGGGCGACCTTTGGTCGCCCGG
CCTCAGTGAGCGAGCGAGCGCGCAGAGAGGGAGTGGCCAACTCCATCACTAGGGGTTCCTGCGGCCGCAC
GCGTAAGCTGGGCTGCAGGAATCTAGTTATTAATAGTAATCAATTACGGGGTCATTAGTTCATAGCCCAT
ATATGGAGTTCCGCGTTACATAACTTACGGTAAATGGCCCGCCTGGCTGACCGCCCAACGACCCCCGCCC
ATTGACGTCAATAATGACGTATGTTCCCATAGTAACGCCAATAGGGACTTTCCATTGACGTCAATGGGTG
GAGTATTTACGGTAAACTGCCCACTTGGCAGTACATCAAGTGTATCATATGCCAAGTACGCCCCCTATTG
ACGTCAATGACGGTAAATGGCCCGCCTGGCATTATGCCCAGTACATGACCTTATGGGACTTTCCTACTTG
GCAGTACATCTACGTATTAGTCATCGCTATTACCATGGTCGAGGTGAGCCCCACGTTCTGCTTCACTCTC
CCCATCTCCCCCCCCTCCCCACCCCCAATTTTGTATTTATTTATTTTTTAATTATTTTGTGCAGCGATGG
GGGCGGGGGGGGGGGGGGGGCGCGCCRGGSGGGGSGGGGSGGGGGGGGGGGGGGGGGGGGGSGRGGSGGR
GRGGKGCGGCGGCAGCCAATCAGAGCGGCGCGCTCCGAAAGTTTCCTTTTATGGCGAGGCGGCGGCGGCG
GCGGCCCTATAAAAAGCGAAGCGCGCGGCGGGCGGGAGTCGCTGCGCGCTGCCTTCGCCCCGTGCCCCGC
TCCGCCGCCGCCTCGCGCCGCCCGCCCCGGCTCTGACTGACCGCGTTACTCCCACAGGTGAGCGGGCGGG
ACGGCCCTTCTCCTCCGGGCTGTAATTAGCGCTTGGTTTAATGACGGCTTGTTTCTTTTCTGTGGCTGCG
TGAAAGCCTTGAGGGGCTCCGGGAGGGCCCTTTGTGCGGGGGGAGCGGCTCGGGGGGTGCGTGCGTGTGT
GTGTGCGTGGGGAGCGCCGCGTGCGGCTCCGCGCTGCCCGGCGGCTGTGAGCGCTGCGGGCGCGGCGCGG
GGCTTTGTGCGCTCCGCAGTGTGCGCGAGGGGAGCGCGGCCGGGGGCGGTGCCCCGCGGTGCGGGGGGGG
CTGCGAGGGGAACAAAGGCTGCGTGCGGGGTGTGTGCGTGGGGGGGTGAGCAGGGGGTGTGGGCGCGTCG
GTCGGGCTGCAACCCCCCCTGCACCCCCCTCCCCGAGTTGCTGAGCACGGCCCGGCTTCGGGTGCGGGGC
TCCGTACGGGGCGTGGCGCGGGGCTCGCCGTGCCGGGCGGGGGGTGGCGGCAGGTGGGGGTGCCGGGCGG
GGCGGGGCCGCCTCGGGCCGGGGRGGGCTCGGGGGAGGGGCGCGGCGGCCCCCGGAGCGCCGGCGGCTGT
CGAGGCGCGGCGAGCCGCAGCCATTGCCTTTTATGGTAATCGTGCGAGAGGGCGCAGGGACTTCCTTTGT
CCCAAATCTGTGCGGAGCCGAAATCTGGGAGGCGCCGCCGCACCCCCTCTAGCGGGCGCGGGGCGAAGCG
GTGCGGCGCCGGCAGGAAGGAAATGGGCGGGGAGGGCCTTCGTGCGTCGCCGCGCCGCCGTCCCCTTCTC
CCTCTCCAGCCTCGGGGCTGTCCGCGGGGGGACGGCTGCCTTCGGGGGGGACGGGGCAGGGCGGGGTTCG
GCTTCTGGCGTGTGACCGGCGGCTCTAGAGCCTCTGCTAACCATGTTCATGCCTTCTTCTTTTTCCTACA
GCTCCTGGGCAACGTGCTGGTTATTGTGCTGTCTCATCATTTTGGCAAAGAATTGATTTGATACGTACGG
TTGAATTCATTACCTCGTATAGGATACTTTATACGAAGTTATGCAGAATGGTAGCTGGATTGTAAGTACT
ATTAGCAATATGAAACCTCTTAATAACCTCGTATAGCATACATTATACGAAGTAATAGATCTAAGCTTGA
TCTAGGATCTGCATTCCACCACTGCTCCCATTCATCAGTTCCATAGGTTGGAATCTAAAATACACAAACA
ATTAGAATCAGTAGTTTAACACATTATACACTTAAAAATTTTATATTTACCTTAGAGCTTTAAATCTCTG
TAGGTAGTTTGTCCAATTATGTCACACCACAGAAGTAAGGTTCCTTCACAAAGAGATCGCCTGACACGAT
TTCCTGCACAGGCTTGAGCCATATACTCATACATCGCATCTTGGCCACGTTTTCCACGGGTTTCAAAATT
AATCTCAAGTTCTACGCTTAACGCTTTCGCCTGTTCCCAGTTATTAATATATTCAACGCTAGAACTCCCC
TCAGCGAAGGGAAGGCTGAGCACTACACGCGAAGCACCATCACCGAACCTTTTGATAAACTCTTCCGTTC
CGACTTGCTCCATCAACGGTTCAGTGAGACTTAAACCTAACTCTTTCTTAATAGTTTCGGCATTATCCAC
TTTTAGTGCGAGAACCTTCGTCAGTCCTGGATACGTCACTTTGACCACGCCTCCAGCTTTTCCAGAGAGC
GGGTTTTCATTATCTACAGAGTATCCCGCAGCGTCGTATTTATTGTCGGTACTATAAAACCCTTTCCAAT
CATCGTCATAATTTCCTTGTGTACCAGATTTTGGCTTTTGTATACCTTTTTGAATGGAATCTACATAACC
AGGTTTAGTCCCGTGGTACGAAGAAAAGTTTTCCATCACAAAAGATTTAGAAGAATCAACAACATCATCA
GGATCCATGATCGTCGACATAACTTCGTATAAAGTATCCTATACGAGGTAATTTGCCTTAACCCAGAAAT
TATCAGTACTATTCTTTAGAATGGTGCAAAGAATTACTTCGTATAATGTATGCTATACGAGGTTATCGCA
TGCTAGAGCTTATCGATAATCAACCTCTGGATTACAAAATTTGTGAAAGATTGACTGGTATTCTTAACTA
TGTTGCTCCTTTTACGCTATGTGGATACGCTGCTTTAATGCCTTTGTATCATGCTATTGCTTCCCGTATG
GCTTTCATTTTCTCCTCCTTGTATAAATCCTGGTTGCTGTCTCTTTATGAGGAGTTGTGGCCCGTTGTCA
GGCAACGTGGCGTGGTGTGCACTGTGTTTGCTGACGCAACCCCCACTGGTTGGGGCATTGCCACCACCTG
TCAGCTCCTTTCCGGGACTTTCGCTTTCCCCCTCCCTATTGCCACGGCGGAACTCATCGCCGCCTGCCTT
GCCCGCTGCTGGACAGGGGCTCGGCTGTTGGGCACTGACAATTCCGTGGTGTTGTCGGGGAAATCATCGT
CCTTTCCTTGGCTGCTCGCCTATGTTGCCACCTGGATTCTGCGCGGGACGTCCTTCTGCTACGTCCCTTC
GGCCCTCAATCCAGCGGACCTTCCTTCCCGCGGCCTGCTGCCGGCTCTGCGGCCTCTTCCGCGTCTTCGC
CTTCGCCCTCAGACGAGTCGGATCTCCCTTTGGGCCGCCTCCCCGCATCGATACCGAGCGCTGCTCGAGA
GATCTACGGGTGGCATCCCTGTGACCCCTCCCCAGTGCCTCTCCTGGCCCTGGAAGTTGCCACTCCAGTG
CCCACCAGCCTTGTCCTAATAAAATTAAGTTGCATCATTTTGTCTGACTAGGTGTCCTTCTATAATATTA
TGGGGTGGAGGGGGGTGGTATGGAGCAAGGGGCAAGTTGGGAAGACAACCTGTAGGGCCTGCGGGGTCTA
TTGGGAACCAAGCTGGAGTGCAGTGGCACAATCTTGGCTCACTGCAATCTCCGCCTCCTGGGTTCAAGCG
ATTCTCCTGCCTCAGCCTCCCGAGTTGTTGGGATTCCAGGCATGCATGACCAGGCTCAGCTAATTTTTGT
TTTTTTGGTAGAGACGGGGTTTCACCATATTGGCCAGGCTGGTCTCCAACTCCTAATCTCAGGTGATCTA
CCCACCTTGGCCTCCCAAATTGCTGGGATTACAGGCGTGAACCACTGCTCCCTTCCCTGTCCTTCTGATT
TTGTAGGTAACCACGTGCGGACCGAGCGGCCGCAGGAACCCCTAGTGATGGAGTTGGCCACTCCCTCTCT
GCGCGCTCGCTCGCTCACTGAGGCCGGGCGACCAAAGGTCGCCCGACGCCCGGGCTTTGCCCGGGCGGCC
TCAGTGAGCGAGCGAGCGCGCAGCTGCCTGCAGGGGCGCCTGATGCGGTATTTTCTCCTTACGCATCTGT
GCGGTATTTCACACCGCATA
[95 nt withheld, positions 4291-4385]
T
[46 nt withheld, positions 4387-4432]
C
[141 nt withheld, positions 4434-4574]
CCTTTGACGTTGGAGTCCACGTTCTTT
[37 nt withheld, positions 4602-4638]
ACTCTATCTCGGGCTATTCTTTTGATTTATAAGGGATTTTGCCGATTTCGGTCTATTGGTTAAAAAATGA
GCTGATTTAACAAAAATTTAACGCGAATTTTAACAAAATATTAACGTTTACAATTTTATGGTGCACTCTC
AGTACAATCTGCTCTGATGCCGCATAGTTAAGCCAGCCCCGACACCCGCCAACACCCGCTGACGCGCCCT
GACGGGCTTGTCTGCTCCCGGCATCCGCTTACAGACAAGCTGTGACCGTCTCCGGGAGCTGCATGTGTCA
GAGGTTTTCACCGTCATCACCGAAACGCGCGAGACGAAAGGGCCTCGTGATACGCCTATTTTTATAGGTT
AATGTCATGATAATAATGGTTTCTTAGACGTCAGGTGGCACTTTTCGGGGAAATGTGCGCGGAACCCCTA
TTTGTTTATTTTTCTAAATACATTCAAATATGTATCCGCTCATGAGACAATAACCCTGATAAATGCTTCA
ATAATATTGAAAAAGGAAGAGTATGAGTATTCAACATTTCCGTGTCGCCCTTATTCCCTTTTTTGCGGCA
TTTTGCCTTCCTGTTTTTGCTCACCCAGAAACGCTGGTGAAAGTAAAAGATGCTGAAGATCAGTTGGGTG
CACGAGTGGGTTACATCGAACTGGATCTCAACAGCGGTAAGATCCTTGAGAGTTTTCGCCCCGAAGAACG
TTTTCCAATGATGAGCACTTTTAAAGTTCTGCTATGTGGCGCGGTATTATCCCGTATTGACGCCGGGCAA
GAGCAACTCGGTCGCCGCATACACTATTCTCAGAATGACTTGGTTGAGTACTCACCAGTCACAGAAAAGC
ATCTTACGGATGGCATGACAGTAAGAGAATTATGCAGTGCTGCCATAACCATGAGTGATAACACTGCGGC
CAACTTACTTCTGACAACGATCGGAGGACCGAAGGAGCTAACCGCTTTTTTGCACAACATGGGGGATCAT
GTAACTCGCCTTGATCGTTGGGAACCGGAGCTGAATGAAGCCATACCAAACGACGAGCGTGACACCACGA
TGCCTGTAGCAATGGCAACAACGTTGCGCAAACTATTAACTGGCGAACTACTTACTCTAGCTTCCCGGCA
ACAATTAATAGACTGGATGGAGGCGGATAAAGTTGCAGGACCACTTCTGCGCTCGGCCCTTCCGGCTGGC
TGGTTTATTGCTGATAAATCTGGAGCCGGTGAGCGTGGGTCTCGCGGTATCATTGCAGCACTGGGGCCAG
ATGGTAAGCCCTCCCGTATCGTAGTTATCTACACGACGGGGAGTCAGGCAACTATGGATGAACGAAATAG
ACAGATCGCTGAGATAGGTGCCTCACTGATTAAGCATTGGTAACTGTCAGACCAAGTTTACTCATATATA
CTTTAGATTGATTTAAAACTTCATTTTTAATTTAAAAGGATCTAGGTGAAGATCCTTTTTGATAATCTCA
TGACCAAAATCCCTTAACGTGAGTTTTCGTTCCACTGAGCGTCAGACCCCGTAGAAAAGATCAAAGGATC
TTCTTGAGATCCTTTTTTTCTGCGCGTAATCTGCTGCTTGCAAACAAAAAAACCACCGCTACCAGCGGTG
GTTTGTTTGCCGGATCAAGAGCTACCAACTCTTTTTCCGAAGGTAACTGGCTTCAGCAGAGCGCAGATAC
CAAATACTGTTCTTCTAGTGTAGCCGTAGTTAGGCCACCACTTCAAGAACTCTGTAGCACCGCCTACATA
CCTCGCTCTGCTAATCCTGTTACCAGTGGCTGCTGCCAGTGGCGATAAGTCGTGTCTTACCGGGTTGGAC
TCAAGACGATAGTTACCGGATAAGGCGCAGCGGTCGGGCTGAACGGGGGGTTCGTGCACACAGCCCAGCT
TGGAGCGAACGACCTACACCGAACTGAGATACCTACAGCGTGAGCTATGAGAAAGCGCCACGCTTCCCGA
AGGGAGAAAGGCGGACAGGTATCCGGTAAGCGGCAGGGTCGGAACAGGAGAGCGCACGAGGGAGCTTCCA
GGGGGAAACGCCTGGTATCTTTATAGTCCTGTCGGGTTTCGCCACCTCTGACTTGAGCGTCGATTTTTGT
GATGCTCGTCAGGGGGGCGGAGCCTATGGAAAAACGCCAGCAACGCGGCCTTTTTACGGTTCCTGGCCTT
TTGCTGGCCTTTTGCTCACATGT
